>Addgene plasmid #85568 | sgEML4 | depositor partial sequence | sequence record 165774 | U6-Fwd, covering sgRNA target sequence
CACCGCCTGTTAGAGAGATAATTGGAATTAATTTGACTGTAAACACAAAGATATTAGTACAAAATACGTG
ACGTAGAAAGTAATAATTTCTTGGGTAGTTTGCAGTTTTAAAATTATGTTTTAAAATGGACTATCATATG
CTTACCGTAACTTGAAAGTATTTCGATTTCTTGGCTTTATATATCTTGTGGAAAGGACGAAACACCGACC
TGAACAGCAAGTTTGTGTTTTAGAGCTAGAAATAGCAAGTTAAAATAAGGCTAGTCCGTTATCAACTTGA
AAAAGTGGCACCGAGTCGGTGCTTTTTTGTTTTAGAGCTAGAAATAGCAAGTTAAAATAAGGCTAGTCCG
TTTTTAGCGCGTGCGCCAATTCTGCAGACAAATGGCTCTAGAGGTACCCGTTACATAACTTACGGTAAAT
GGCCCGCCTGGCTGACCGCCCAACGACCCCCGCCCATTGACGTCAATAGTAACGCCAATAGGGACTTTCC
ATTGACGTCAATGGGTGGAGTATTTACGGTAAACTGCCCACTTGGCAGTACATCAAGTGTATCATATGCC
AAGTACGCCCCCTATTGACGTCAATGACGGTAAATGGCCCGCCTGGCATTGTGCCCAGTACATGACCTTA
TGGGACTTTCCTACTTGGCAGTACATCTACGTATTAGTCATCGCTATTACCATGGTCGAGGTGAGCCCCA
CGTTCTGCTTCACTCTCCCCATCTCCCCCCCCTCCCCACCCCCAATTTTGTATTTATTTATTTTTTAA
