>Addgene plasmid #85568 | sgEML4 | addgene partial sequence | sequence record 171522 | Addgene Partial NGS Result
ATAAAAAGCGAAGCGCGCGGCGGGCGGGAGTCGCTGCGCGCTGCCTTCGCCCCGTGCCCCGCTCCGCCGC
CGCCTCGCGCCGCCCGCCCCGGCTCTGACTGACCGCGTTACTCCCACAGGTGAGCGGGCGGGACGGCCCT
TCTCCTCCGGGCTGTAATTAGCTGAGCAAGAGGTAAGGGTTTAAGGGATGGTTGGTTGGTGGGGTATTAA
TGTTTAATTACCTGGAGCACCTGCCTGAAATCACTTTTTTTCAGGTTGGACCGGTGCCACCATGGACTAT
AAGGACCACGACGGAGACTACAAGGATCATGATATTGATTACAAAGACGATGACGATAAGATGGCCCCAA
AGAAGAAGCGGAAGGTCGGTATCCACGGAGTCCCAGCAGCCGACAAGAAGTACAGCATCGGCCTGGACAT
CGGCACCAACTCTGTGGGCTGGGCCGTGATCACCGACGAGTACAAGGTGCCCAGCAAGAAATTCAAGGTG
CTGGGCAACACCGACCGGCACAGCATCAAGAAGAACCTGATCGGAGCCCTGCTGTTCGACAGCGGCGAAA
CAGCCGAGGCCACCCGGCTGAAGAGAACCGCCAGAAGAAGATACACCAGACGGAAGAACCGGATCTGCTA
TCTGCAAGAGATCTTCAGCAACGAGATGGCCAAGGTGGACGACAGCTTCTTCCACAGACTGGAAGAGTCC
TTCCTGGTGGAAGAGGATAAGAAGCACGAGCGGCACCCCATCTTCGGCAACATCGTGGACGAGGTGGCCT
ACCACGAGAAGTACCCCACCATCTACCACCTGAGAAAGAAACTGGTGGACAGCACCGACAAGGCCGACCT
GCGGCTGATCTATCTGGCCCTGGCCCACATGATCAAGTTCCGGGGCCACTTCCTGATCGAGGGCGACCTG
AACCCCGACAACAGCGACGTGGACAAGCTGTTCATCCAGCTGGTGCAGACCTACAACCAGCTGTTCGAGG
AAAACCCCATCAACGCCAGCGGCGTGGACGCCAAGGCCATCCTGTCTGCCAGACTGAGCAAGAGCAGACG
GCTGGAAAATCTGATCGCCCAGCTGCCCGGCGAGAAGAAGAATGGCCTGTTCGGAAACCTGATTGCCCTG
AGCCTGGGCCTGACCCCCAACTTCAAGAGCAACTTCGACCTGGCCGAGGATGCCAAACTGCAGCTGAGCA
AGGACACCTACGACGACGACCTGGACAACCTGCTGGCCCAGATCGGCGACCAGTACGCCGACCTGTTTCT
GGCCGCCAAGAACCTGTCCGACGCCATCCTGCTGAGCGACATCCTGAGAGTGAACACCGAGATCACCAAG
GCCCCCCTGAGCGCCTCTATGATCAAGAGATACGACGAGCACCACCAGGACCTGACCCTGCTGAAAGCTC
TCGTGCGGCAGCAGCTGCCTGAGAAGTACAAAGAGATTTTCTTCGACCAGAGCAAGAACGGCTACGCCGG
CTACATTGACGGCGGAGCCAGCCAGGAAGAGTTCTACAAGTTCATCAAGCCCATCCTGGAAAAGATGGAC
GGCACCGAGGAACTGCTCGTGAAGCTGAACAGAGAGGACCTGCTGCGGAAGCAGCGGACCTTCGACAACG
GCAGCATCCCCCACCAGATCCACCTGGGAGAGCTGCACGCCATTCTGCGGCGGCAGGAAGATTTTTACCC
ATTCCTGAAGGACAACCGGGAAAAGATCGAGAAGATCCTGACCTTCCGCATCCCCTACTACGTGGGCCCT
CTGGCCAGGGGAAACAGCAGATTCGCCTGGATGACCAGAAAGAGCGAGGAAACCATCACCCCCTGGAACT
TCGAGGAAGTGGTGGACAAGGGCGCTTCCGCCCAGAGCTTCATCGAGCGGATGACCAACTTCGATAAGAA
CCTGCCCAACGAGAAGGTGCTGCCCAAGCACAGCCTGCTGTACGAGTACTTCACCGTGTATAACGAGCTG
ACCAAAGTGAAATACGTGACCGAGGGAATGAGAAAGCCCGCCTTCCTGAGCGGCGAGCAGAAAAAGGCCA
TCGTGGACCTGCTGTTCAAGACCAACCGGAAAGTGACCGTGAAGCAGCTGAAAGAGGACTACTTCAAGAA
AATCGAGTGCTTCGACTCCGTGGAAATCTCCGGCGTGGAAGATCGGTTCAACGCCTCCCTGGGCACATAC
CACGATCTGCTGAAAATTATCAAGGACAAGGACTTCCTGGACAATGAGGAAAACGAGGACATTCTGGAAG
ATATCGTGCTGACCCTGACACTGTTTGAGGACAGAGAGATGATCGAGGAACGGCTGAAAACCTATGCCCA
CCTGTTCGACGACAAAGTGATGAAGCAGCTGAAGCGGCGGAGATACACCGGCTGGGGCAGGCTGAGCCGG
AAGCTGATCAACGGCATCCGGGACAAGCAGTCCGGCAAGACAATCCTGGATTTCCTGAAGTCCGACGGCT
TCGCCAACAGAAACTTCATGCAGCTGATCCACGACGACAGCCTGACCTTTAAAGAGGACATCCAGAAAGC
CCAGGTGTCCGGCCAGGGCGATAGCCTGCACGAGCACATTGCCAATCTGGCCGGCAGCCCCGCCATTAAG
AAGGGCATCCTGCAGACAGTGAAGGTGGTGGACGAGCTCGTGAAAGTGATGGGCCGGCACAAGCCCGAGA
ACATCGTGATCGAAATGGCCAGAGAGAACCAGACCACCCAGAAGGGACAGAAGAACAGCCGCGAGAGAAT
GAAGCGGATCGAAGAGGGCATCAAAGAGCTGGGCAGCCAGATCCTGAAAGAACACCCCGTGGAAAACACC
CAGCTGCAGAACGAGAAGCTGTACCTGTACTACCTGCAGAATGGGCGGGATATGTACGTGGACCAGGAAC
TGGACATCAACCGGCTGTCCGACTACGATGTGGACCATATCGTGCCTCAGAGCTTTCTGAAGGACGACTC
CATCGACAACAAGGTGCTGACCAGAAGCGACAAGAACCGGGGCAAGAGCGACAACGTGCCCTCCGAAGAG
GTCGTGAAGAAGATGAAGAACTACTGGCGGCAGCTGCTGAACGCCAAGCTGATTACCCAGAGAAAGTTCG
ACAATCTGACCAAGGCCGAGAGAGGCGGCCTGAGCGAACTGGATAAGGCCGGCTTCATCAAGAGACAGCT
GGTGGAAACCCGGCAGATCACAAAGCACGTGGCACAGATCCTGGACTCCCGGATGAACACTAAGTACGAC
GAGAATGACAAGCTGATCCGGGAAGTGAAAGTGATCACCCTGAAGTCCAAGCTGGTGTCCGATTTCCGGA
AGGATTTCCAGTTTTACAAAGTGCGCGAGATCAACAACTACCACCACGCCCACGACGCCTACCTGAACGC
CGTCGTGGGAACCGCCCTGATCAAAAAGTACCCTAAGCTGGAAAGCGAGTTCGTGTACGGCGACTACAAG
GTGTACGACGTGCGGAAGATGATCGCCAAGAGCGAGCAGGAAATCGGCAAGGCTACCGCCAAGTACTTCT
TCTACAGCAACATCATGAACTTTTTCAAGACCGAGATTACCCTGGCCAACGGCGAGATCCGGAAGCGGCC
TCTGATCGAGACAAACGGCGAAACCGGGGAGATCGTGTGGGATAAGGGCCGGGATTTTGCCACCGTGCGG
AAAGTGCTGAGCATGCCCCAAGTGAATATCGTGAAAAAGACCGAGGTGCAGACAGGCGGCTTCAGCAAAG
AGTCTATCCTGCCCAAGAGGAACAGCGATAAGCTGATCGCCAGAAAGAAGGACTGGGACCCTAAGAAGTA
CGGCGGCTTCGACAGCCCCACCGTGGCCTATTCTGTGCTGGTGGTGGCCAAAGTGGAAAAGGGCAAGTCC
AAGAAACTGAAGAGTGTGAAAGAGCTGCTGGGGATCACCATCATGGAAAGAAGCAGCTTCGAGAAGAATC
CCATCGACTTTCTGGAAGCCAAGGGCTACAAAGAAGTGAAAAAGGACCTGATCATCAAGCTGCCTAAGTA
CTCCCTGTTCGAGCTGGAAAACGGCCGGAAGAGAATGCTGGCCTCTGCCGGCGAACTGCAGAAGGGAAAC
GAACTGGCCCTGCCCTCCAAATATGTGAACTTCCTGTACCTGGCCAGCCACTATGAGAAGCTGAAGGGCT
CCCCCGAGGATAATGAGCAGAAACAGCTGTTTGTGGAACAGCACAAGCACTACCTGGACGAGATCATCGA
GCAGATCAGCGAGTTCTCCAAGAGAGTGATCCTGGCCGACGCTAATCTGGACAAAGTGCTGTCCGCCTAC
AACAAGCACCGGGATAAGCCCATCAGAGAGCAGGCCGAGAATATCATCCACCTGTTTACCCTGACCAATC
TGGGAGCCCCTGCCGCCTTCAAGTACTTTGACACCACCATCGACCGGAAGAGGTACACCAGCACCAAAGA
GGTGCTGGACGCCACCCTGATCCACCAGAGCATCACCGGCCTGTACGAGACACGGATCGACCTGTCTCAG
CTGGGAGGCGACAAAAGGCCGGCGGCCACGAAAAAGGCCGGCCAGGCAAAAAAGAAAAAGGAATTCGGCA
GTGGAGAGGGCAGAGGAAGTCTGCTAACATGCGGTGACGTCGAGGAGAATCCTGGCCCAATGACCGAGTA
CAAGCCCACGGTGCGCCTCGCCACCCGCGACGACGTCCCCAGGGCCGTACGCACCCTCGCCGCCGCGTTC
GCCGACTACCCCGCCACGCGCCACACCGTCGATCCGGACCGCCACATCGAGCGGGTCACCGAGCTGCAAG
AACTCTTCCTCACGCGCGTCGGGCTCGACATCGGCAAGGTGTGGGTCGCGGACGACGGCGCCGCGGTGGC
GGTCTGGACCACGCCGGAGAGCGTCGAAGCGGGGGCGGTGTTCGCCGAGATCGGCCCGCGCATGGCCGAG
TTGAGCGGTTCCCGGCTGGCCGCGCAGCAACAGATGGAAGGCCTCCTGGCGCCGCACCGGCCCAAGGAGC
CCGCGTGGTTCCTGGCCACCGTCGGCGTCTCGCCCGACCACCAGGGCAAGGGTCTGGGCAGCGCCGTCGT
GCTCCCCGGAGTGGAGGCGGCCGAGCGCGCCGGGGTGCCCGCCTTCCTGGAGACCTCCGCGCCCCACAAC
CTCCCCTTCTACGAGCGGCTCGGCTTCACCGTCACCGCCGACGTCGAGGTGCCCGAAGGACCGCGCACCT
GGTGCATGACCCGCAAGCCCGGTGCCTGAGAATTCTAACTAGAGCTCGCTGATCAGCCTCGACTGTGCCT
TCTAGTTGCCAGCCATCTGTTGTTTGCCCCTCCCCCGTGCCTTCCTTGACCCTGGAAGGTGCCACTCCCA
CTGTCCTTTCCTAATAAAATGAGGAAATTGCATCGCATTGTCTGAGTAGGTGTCATTCTATTCTGGGGGG
TGGGGTGGGGCAGGACAGCAAGGGGGAGGATTGGGAAGAGAATAGCAGGCATGCTGGGGAGCGGCCGCAG
GAACCCCTAGTGATGGAGTTGGCCACTCCCTCTCTGCGCGCTCGCTCGCTCACTGAGGCCGGGCGACCAA
AGGTCGCCCGACGCCCGGGCTTTGCCCGGGCGGCCTCAGTGAGCGAGCGAGCGCGCAGCTGCCTGCAGGG
GCGCCTGATGCGGTATTTTCTCCTTACGCATCTGTGCGGTATTTCACACCGCATA
[95 nt withheld, positions 5656-5750]
T
[46 nt withheld, positions 5752-5797]
C
[141 nt withheld, positions 5799-5939]
CCTTTGACGTTGGAGTCCACGTTCTTT
[37 nt withheld, positions 5967-6003]
ACTCTATCTCGGGCTATTCTTTTGATTTATAAGGGATTTTGCCGATTTCGGTCTATTGGTTAAAAAATGA
GCTGATTTAACAAAAATTTAACGCGAATTTTAACAAAATATTAACGTTTACAATTTTATGGTGCACTCTC
AGTACAATCTGCTCTGATGCCGCATAGTTAAGCCAGCCCCGACACCCGCCAACACCCGCTGACGCGCCCT
GACGGGCTTGTCTGCTCCCGGCATCCGCTTACAGACAAGCTGTGACCGTCTCCGGGAGCTGCATGTGTCA
GAGGTTTTCACCGTCATCACCGAAACGCGCGAGACGAAAGGGCCTCGTGATACGCCTATTTTTATAGGTT
AATGTCATGATAATAATGGTTTCTTAGACGTCAGGTGGCACTTTTCGGGGAAATGTGCGCGGAACCCCTA
TTTGTTTATTTTTCTAAATACATTCAAATATGTATCCGCTCATGAGACAATAACCCTGATAAATGCTTCA
ATAATATTGAAAAAGGAAGAGTATGAGTATTCAACATTTCCGTGTCGCCCTTATTCCCTTTTTTGCGGCA
TTTTGCCTTCCTGTTTTTGCTCACCCAGAAACGCTGGTGAAAGTAAAAGATGCTGAAGATCAGTTGGGTG
CACGAGTGGGTTACATCGAACTGGATCTCAACAGCGGTAAGATCCTTGAGAGTTTTCGCCCCGAAGAACG
TTTTCCAATGATGAGCACTTTTAAAGTTCTGCTATGTGGCGCGGTATTATCCCGTATTGACGCCGGGCAA
GAGCAACTCGGTCGCCGCATACACTATTCTCAGAATGACTTGGTTGAGTACTCACCAGTCACAGAAAAGC
ATCTTACGGATGGCATGACAGTAAGAGAATTATGCAGTGCTGCCATAACCATGAGTGATAACACTGCGGC
CAACTTACTTCTGACAACGATCGGAGGACCGAAGGAGCTAACCGCTTTTTTGCACAACATGGGGGATCAT
GTAACTCGCCTTGATCGTTGGGAACCGGAGCTGAATGAAGCCATACCAAACGACGAGCGTGACACCACGA
TGCCTGTAGCAATGGCAACAACGTTGCGCAAACTATTAACTGGCGAACTACTTACTCTAGCTTCCCGGCA
ACAATTAATAGACTGGATGGAGGCGGATAAAGTTGCAGGACCACTTCTGCGCTCGGCCCTTCCGGCTGGC
TGGTTTATTGCTGATAAATCTGGAGCCGGTGAGCGTGGAAGCCGCGGTATCATTGCAGCACTGGGGCCAG
ATGGTAAGCCCTCCCGTATCGTAGTTATCTACACGACGGGGAGTCAGGCAACTATGGATGAACGAAATAG
ACAGATCGCTGAGATAGGTGCCTCACTGATTAAGCATTGGTAACTGTCAGACCAAGTTTACTCATATATA
CTTTAGATTGATTTAAAACTTCATTTTTAATTTAAAAGGATCTAGGTGAAGATCCTTTTTGATAATCTCA
TGACCAAAATCCCTTAACGTGAGTTTTCGTTCCACTGAGCGTCAGACCCCGTAGAAAAGATCAAAGGATC
TTCTTGAGATCCTTTTTTTCTGCGCGTAATCTGCTGCTTGCAAACAAAAAAACCACCGCTACCAGCGGTG
GTTTGTTTGCCGGATCAAGAGCTACCAACTCTTTTTCCGAAGGTAACTGGCTTCAGCAGAGCGCAGATAC
CAAATACTGTTCTTCTAGTGTAGCCGTAGTTAGGCCACCACTTCAAGAACTCTGTAGCACCGCCTACATA
CCTCGCTCTGCTAATCCTGTTACCAGTGGCTGCTGCCAGTGGCGATAAGTCGTGTCTTACCGGGTTGGAC
TCAAGACGATAGTTACCGGATAAGGCGCAGCGGTCGGGCTGAACGGGGGGTTCGTGCACACAGCCCAGCT
TGGAGCGAACGACCTACACCGAACTGAGATACCTACAGCGTGAGCTATGAGAAAGCGCCACGCTTCCCGA
AGGGAGAAAGGCGGACAGGTATCCGGTAAGCGGCAGGGTCGGAACAGGAGAGCGCACGAGGGAGCTTCCA
GGGGGAAACGCCTGGTATCTTTATAGTCCTGTCGGGTTTCGCCACCTCTGACTTGAGCGTCGATTTTTGT
GATGCTCGTCAGGGGGGCGGAGCCTATGGAAAAACGCCAGCAACGCGGCCTTTTTACGGTTCCTGGCCTT
TTGCTGGCCTTTTGCTCACATGTGAGGGCCTATTTCCCATGATTCCTTCATATTTGCATATACGATACAA
GGCTGTTAGAGAGATAATTGGAATTAATTTGACTGTAAACACAAAGATATTAGTACAAAATACGTGACGT
AGAAAGTAATAATTTCTTGGGTAGTTTGCAGTTTTAAAATTATGTTTTAAAATGGACTATCATATGCTTA
CCGTAACTTGAAAGTATTTCGATTTCTTGGCTTTATATATCTTGTGGAAAGGACGAAACACCGACCTGAA
CAGCAAGTTTGTGTTTTAGAGCTAGAAATAGCAAGTTAAAATAAGGCTAGTCCGTTATCAACTTGAAAAA
GTGGCACCGAGTCGGTGCTTTTTTGTTTTAGAGCTAGAAATAGCAAGTTAAAATAAGGCTAGTCCGTTTT
TAGCGCGTGCGCCAATTCTGCAGACAAATGGCTCTAGAGGTACCCGTTACATAACTTACGGTAAATGGCC
CGCCTGGCTGACCGCCCAACGACCCCCGCCCATTGACGTCAATAGTAACGCCAATAGGGACTTTCCATTG
ACGTCAATGGGTGGAGTATTTACGGTAAACTGCCCACTTGGCAGTACATCAAGTGTATCATATGCCAAGT
ACGCCCCCTATTGACGTCAATGACGGTAAATGGCCCGCCTGGCATTGTGCCCAGTACATGACCTTATGGG
ACTTTCCTACTTGGCAGTACATCTACGTATTAGTCATCGCTATTACCATGGTCGAGGTGAGCCCCACGTT
CTGCTTCACTCTCCCCATCTCCCCCCCCTCCCCACCCCCAATTTTGTATTTATTTATTTTTTAATTATTT
TGTGCAGCGATGGGGGCGGGG
