[The description below was written by a language model from this plasmid's Addgene catalogue record.]
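Description:
sgEML4 is a mammalian expression plasmid of about 9.2 kb built on the pSpCas9(BB)-2A-Puro (PX459) backbone, an all-in-one CRISPR vector that delivers both the guide RNA and the nuclease from a single plasmid. It is propagated in E. coli under ampicillin selection, and transfected mammalian cells can be enriched with puromycin. No feature table accompanies the record, so the details of individual elements are not listed. As generally known for the PX459 design, the guide is transcribed from a human U6 promoter upstream of the sgRNA scaffold, while Streptococcus pyogenes Cas9 is expressed as a single open reading frame linked through a 2A self-cleaving peptide to the puromycin resistance gene, so that drug-resistant cells are also those expressing Cas9.

The only modification to the backbone is the insertion of a 20-nucleotide spacer into the BbsI cloning sites, which are destroyed in the process. The guide targets human EML4 (echinoderm microtubule associated protein like 4) in the region between exons 13 and 14, that is, within an intron rather than coding sequence. The depositor notes that the spacer was taken from an earlier published study.

The associated publication concerns CRISPR-barcoding for modelling intratumour genetic heterogeneity and for the functional analysis of oncogenic driver mutations. An intronic cut at this position in EML4 would fit the engineering of chromosomal rearrangements involving EML4, such as oncogenic fusions, when combined with a second guide at a partner locus. The record itself does not state this specific application or name a partner guide.
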