Addgene plasmid #85568: sgEML4
Purpose: Expresses sgRNA targeting human EML4 between exon 13 and 14
Depositing lab: Luca Grumolato. Depositing organization: INSERM U982, Génomique fonctionnelle et physiopathologie neuronale et neuroendocrine. Publication: CRISPR-Barcoding for Intratumor Genetic Heterogeneity Modeling and Functional Analysis of Oncogenic Driver Mutations. Guernet A, Mungamuri SK, Cartier D, Sachidanandam R, Jayaprakash A, Adriouch S, Vezain M, Charbonnier F, Rohkin G, Coutant S, Yao S, Ainani H, Alexandre D, Tournier I, Boyer O, Aaronson SA, Anouar Y, Grumolato L. Mol Cell. 2016 Aug 4;63(3):526-38. doi: 10.1016/j.molcel.2016.06.017. Epub 2016 Jul 21. PubMed 27453044.
Backbone
  Vector backbone: pSpCas9(BB)-2A-Puro (PX459)
  Backbone manufacturer: Feng Zhang
  Total vector size (bp): 9200
  Modifications to backbone: Insertion of a sgRNA sequence targeting EML4
  Vector type: Mammalian Expression
  Selectable markers: Puromycin
Growth in bacteria
  Bacterial resistance: Ampicillin, 100 μg/mL
  Growth temperature: 37°C
  Growth strain: DH5alpha
  Copy number: Unknown
Gene/Insert
  Gene/Insert name: echinoderm microtubule associated protein like 4
  gRNA/shRNA sequence: GACCTGAACAGCAAGTTTGT
  Species: H. sapiens (human)
  Entrez Gene: EML4 (a.k.a. C2orf2, ELP120, EMAP-4, EMAPL4, ROPP120)
  Cloning method: Restriction Enzyme; 5′ cloning site BbsI (destroyed during cloning); 3′ cloning site BbsI (destroyed during cloning)
  Sequencing primers: 5′ GAGGGCCTATTTCCCATGATTCC
Terms and licenses: Academic/Nonprofit Terms; Industry Terms: Not Available to Industry
Depositor comments: sgRNA sequence from Choi and Meyerson (2014), Nat Commun 5, 3728
How to cite: sgEML4 was a gift from Luca Grumolato (Addgene plasmid # 85568 ; http://n2t.net/addgene:85568 ; RRID:Addgene_85568)
